Addgene plasmid #192936: pAd-PR.Cre
Purpose: Adenoviral expression vector encoding sgRNAs targeting Trp53 and Rb1 and Cre
Depositing lab: Thorsten Stiewe. Depositing organization: Philipps-Universitaet Marburg. Publication: Monitoring autochthonous lung tumors induced by somatic CRISPR gene editing in mice using a secreted luciferase. Merle N, Elmshauser S, Strassheimer F, Wanzel M, Konig AM, Funk J, Neumann M, Kochhan K, Helmprobst F, Pagenstecher A, Nist A, Mernberger M, Schneider A, Braun T, Borggrefe T, Savai R, Timofeev O, Stiewe T. Mol Cancer. 2022 Oct 3;21(1):191. doi: 10.1186/s12943-022-01661-2. PubMed 36192757.
Backbone
  Vector backbone: pAd/PL-Dest
  Backbone manufacturer: Invitrogen
  Backbone size w/o insert (bp): 34864
  Total vector size (bp): 35583
  Vector type: Mammalian Expression, Adenoviral
Growth in bacteria
  Bacterial resistance: Ampicillin, 100 μg/mL
  Growth temperature: 37°C
  Growth strain: NEB Stable
  Copy number: Unknown
Gene/Insert 1
  Gene/Insert name: Trp53
  Species: M. musculus (mouse)
  Insert size (bp): 2349
  Entrez Gene: Trp53 (a.k.a. Tp53, bbl, bfy, bhy, p44, p53)
  Promoter: U6
  Cloning method: Gateway Cloning
  Sequencing primers: 5′ GACTTTGACCGTTTACGTGGAGA; 3′ CAATGCTGGAGCCCATCACAT
Gene/Insert 2
  Gene/Insert name: Rb1
  Species: M. musculus (mouse)
  Insert size (bp): 2349
  Entrez Gene: Rb1 (a.k.a. Rb, Rb-1, p110-RB1, pRb, pp105)
  Promoter: U6
  Cloning method: Gateway Cloning
  Sequencing primers: 5′ GACTTTGACCGTTTACGTGGAGA; 3′ CAATGCTGGAGCCCATCACAT
Terms and licenses: Academic/Nonprofit Terms; Industry Terms: Not Available to Industry
How to cite: pAd-PR.Cre was a gift from Thorsten Stiewe (Addgene plasmid # 192936 ; http://n2t.net/addgene:192936 ; RRID:Addgene_192936)
