[The description below was written by a language model from this plasmid's Addgene catalogue record and pLannotate feature annotations shown in this document.]
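Description:
pAd-PR.Cre is a replication-defective human adenovirus serotype 5 expression vector built on the promoterless Gateway destination backbone pAd/PL-DEST, with a total size of about 35.6 kb. In bacteria it is maintained through a ColE1/pUC-type origin and selected with ampicillin (AmpR under its own bla promoter); a residual tetracycline-resistance fragment is also annotated. The plasmid portion sits between the two Ad5 inverted terminal repeats. The left ITR is followed by the Ψ packaging signal, so the viral genome can be replicated and encapsidated into virions. The feature table shows most of the Ad5 genome, including pIX, IVa2, polymerase, pTP, VA RNAs, the L1–L4 late structural genes, DBP, fiber and E4. No E1 genes are annotated and the payload occupies that position. Only part of E3 is detected. This is consistent with a vector that needs an E1-complementing producer line.

The payload lies between attB1 and attB2 sites left by Gateway recombination. It contains two tandem human U6 (RNA polymerase III) promoters, each followed by a spacer position and the Streptococcus pyogenes Cas9 guide RNA scaffold. According to the record, these express sgRNAs against mouse Trp53 and Rb1. The "inserts" are therefore guides, not the coding sequences of those genes. Downstream, a CMV enhancer/promoter drives Cre recombinase. No Cas9 gene is annotated, so the nuclease must be supplied by the host, for example from a Cre-activatable allele, although the record does not specify this. The associated publication concerns autochthonous mouse lung tumours induced by somatic CRISPR editing. This indicates use for in vivo delivery that combines Cre-mediated recombination with knockout of both tumour suppressors.
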