Features (pLannotate 1.2.2; 44 found; start..end, strand, type, name):
     29..269     +  promoter       U6 promoter: RNA polymerase III promoter for human U6 snRNA
    299..374     +  misc_RNA       gRNA scaffold: guide RNA scaffold for the Streptococcus pyogenes CRISPR/Cas9 system
    381..621     +  promoter       U6 promoter: RNA polymerase III promoter for human U6 snRNA
    650..725     +  misc_RNA       gRNA scaffold: guide RNA scaffold for the Streptococcus pyogenes CRISPR/Cas9 system
    735..1038    +  enhancer       CMV enhancer: human cytomegalovirus immediate early enhancer
   1039..1242    +  promoter       CMV promoter: human cytomegalovirus (CMV) immediate early promoter
   1350..2380    +  CDS            Cre (fragment): site-specific recombinase Cre is a site-specific recombinase from bacteriophage P1. Recombination occurs at loxP sequences.
   2392..2416    -  protein_bind   attB2: mutant version of attB; recombination site for the Gateway® BP reaction BP Clonase™
   2530..2949    +  CDS            IX: CAP9_ADE05 - Experimental evidence at protein level: Swiss-Prot protein existence level 1. Structural component of the virion that acts as a cement protein on the capsid exterior and forms triskelion structures consisting of three molecules that stabilize three hexon trimers at the center of each icosahedral facet and fixes the peripentonal hexons. Dispensable for assembly. During virus entry, recruits the anterograde motor kinesin-1 to the capsid docked at the nuclear pore complex thereby subjecting the docked capsid to a pulling force. The resulting tension leads to capsid disruption, disper
   3036..4265    -  CDS            IVa2 (fragment): PKG1_ADEM1 - Protein inferred from homology: Swiss-Prot protein existence level 3. Component of the packaging machinery which encapsidates the viral DNA into preformed capsids and transcriptional activator of the viral major late promoter (MLP). Binds, along with packaging proteins 2 and 3, to the specific packaging sequence on the left end of viral genomic DNA and displays ATPase activity thereby providing the power stroke of the packaging machinery. The activity of packaging protein IVa2 is stimulated by protein 33K which acts as a terminase. May be the protein that pumps DNA into the capsid
   4121..7288    -  CDS            POL: DPOL_ADE05 - Experimental evidence at protein level: Swiss-Prot protein existence level 1. Eukaryotic-type DNA polymerase involved in viral genomic replication. DNA synthesis is protein primed, and acts in a strand displacement replication. Assembles in complex with viral pTP, DBP, host NFIA and host POU2F1/OCT1 on viral origin of replication. The polymerase covalently transfers dCMP onto pTP, thereby initiating complementary strand synthesis. From Human adenovirus C serotype 5 (HAdV-5) (Human adenovirus 5).
   7507..9510    -  CDS            PTP: TERM_ADE05 - Experimental evidence at protein level: Swiss-Prot protein existence level 1. Protein covalently bound to the viral DNA that acts as a primer for viral genomic replication by DNA strand displacement. Assembles on the viral origin of replication in an initiation complex with viral polymerase, DBP, host NFIA and host POU2F1/OCT1. During initiation, the polymerase covalently couples the first dCTP with Ser- 580 of pTP. The terminal protein stimulates the template activity over 20 fold compared to protein-free templates. Neo-synthesized viral genomes are linked to two preterminal prot
   9541..9697    +  ncRNA          VA: Accession: RF00102 - VA RNA
   9796..9953    +  ncRNA          VA: Accession: RF00102 - VA RNA
   9971..11215   +  CDS            L1: PKG3_ADE05 - Experimental evidence at protein level: Swiss-Prot protein existence level 1. Involved in viral genome packaging through its interaction with packaging proteins 1 and 2. After proteolytic cleavage by adenovirus protease, L1 52/55k protein is removed from the capsid during viral maturation. From Human adenovirus C serotype 5 (HAdV-5) (Human adenovirus 5).
  11239..12993   +  CDS            CAP3_ADE05: Experimental evidence at protein level: Swiss-Prot protein existence level 1. Structural component of the virion that acts as a cement protein on the capsid exterior and which mediates the interactions between the hexons, including the peripentonal hexons, and reaches all the way to the penton vertices. Two hexon linking proteins IIIa, one from each facet, stabilize the unique edge interface between a pair of facets. As the virus enters the host cell, hexon linking proteins IIIa are shed concomitant with virion acidification in the endosome. During virus assembly, seems to play a role in the s
  13078..14790   +  CDS            L2: CAPSP_ADE05 - Experimental evidence at protein level: Swiss-Prot protein existence level 1. Major capsid protein that self-associates to form penton base pentamers, each in the shape of a pentagon, situated at the 12 vertices of the pseudo T=25 capsid. Involved in virus secondary attachment to host cell after initial attachment by the fiber protein. Binds host integrin heterodimer ITGAV-ITGB5 (alphaV-beta5) thereby triggering clathrin-mediated endocytosis of virions. Mediates initial virus attachment to CXADR-negative cells. Binding to integrins ITGAV-ITGB5 also seems to induce macropinocytosi
  14800..15393   +  CDS            L2: NP_ADE02 - Experimental evidence at protein level: Swiss-Prot protein existence level 1. Plays a role in the inhibition of host immune response within the nucleus. Interacts with cellular nucleosomes and immobilizes the host immune danger signal HMGB1 on chromatin. In turn, prevents HMGB1 release out of the cell and thus decreases inflammation. Plays also a role in the wrapping and condensation of the viral DNA. May also promote viral genome import into the nucleus. From Human adenovirus C serotype 2 (HAdV-2) (Human adenovirus 2).
  15466..16569   +  CDS            L2: CORE5_ADE05 - Experimental evidence at protein level: Swiss-Prot protein existence level 1. Associates loosely with the viral DNA to form an outer shell around the nucleoprotein-DNA complex and links it with the capsid by binding the endosome lysis protein. Dissociates from the viral genome during entry. Might be involved in nuclear capsid assembly of the viral particles through its association with NPM1/nucleophosmin. From Human adenovirus C serotype 5 (HAdV-5) (Human adenovirus 5).
  16600..16839   +  CDS            COR10_ADE02: Experimental evidence at protein level: Swiss-Prot protein existence level 1. [Pre-core protein X]: Interacts with the viral DNA and aids in tightly condensing it within the capsid. Cleavage of pre-core protein X may serve to partially relax this structure within the mature virion prior to its entry into the nucleus. From Human adenovirus C serotype 2 (HAdV-2) (Human adenovirus 2).
  16925..17674   +  CDS            L3: CAP6_ADE05 - Experimental evidence at protein level: Swiss-Prot protein existence level 1. [Protease cofactor]: Cofactor that activates the viral protease. Binds to viral protease in a 1:1 ratio. From Human adenovirus C serotype 5 (HAdV-5) (Human adenovirus 5).
  17763..20618   +  CDS            L3 (sequence partly withheld): CAPSH_ADE05 - Experimental evidence at protein level: Swiss-Prot protein existence level 1. Major capsid protein that self-associates to form 240 hexon trimers, each in the shape of a hexagon, building most of the pseudo T=25 capsid. Assembled into trimeric units with the help of the chaperone shutoff protein. Transported by pre-protein VI to the nucleus where it associates with other structural proteins to form an empty capsid. Might be involved, through its interaction with host dyneins, in the intracellular microtubule-dependent transport of incoming viral capsid to the nucleus. From Human
  20654..21265   +  CDS            L3: PRO_ADE05 - Experimental evidence at transcript level: Swiss-Prot protein existence level 2. Cleaves viral precursor proteins (pTP, pIIIa, pVI, pVII, pVIII, and pX) inside newly assembled particles giving rise to mature virions. Protease complexed to its cofactor slides along the viral DNA to specifically locate and cleave the viral precursors. Mature virions have a weakened organization compared to the unmature virions, thereby facilitating subsequent uncoating. Without maturation, the particle lacks infectivity and is unable to uncoat. Late in adenovirus infection, in the cytoplasm, may part
  21367..22953   -  CDS            DBP: DNB2_ADE05 - Experimental evidence at protein level: Swiss-Prot protein existence level 1. Plays a role in the elongation phase of viral strand displacement replication by unwinding the template in an ATP- independent fashion, employing its capacity to form multimers. Also enhances the rate of initiation. Released from template upon second strand synthesis. Assembles in complex with viral pTP, viral pol, host NFIA and host POU2F1/OCT1 on viral origin of replication. Covers the whole ssDNA genome during synthesis. The complementary strand synthesis induces its relese from DNA template. May inhi
  22982..25402   +  CDS            L4: SHUT_ADE05 - Experimental evidence at protein level: Swiss-Prot protein existence level 1. Protein that inhibits host translation while promoting late viral translation by ribosome shunting. Blocks host cap-dependent translation by binding to eIF4G, displacing MKNK1 from cap initiation complexes and preventing EIF4E phosphorylation. Binds to the tripartite leader sequence of viral late mRNAs and recruits host eIF4G, PABPC1/poly-A binding protein and 40S ribosomes subunits on viral mRNAs, allowing ribosome shunting and efficient translation of late viral mRNAs even though conventional translati
  25615..25998   +  CDS            SF33K_ADE02 (fragment): Experimental evidence at protein level: Swiss-Prot protein existence level 1. Probably functions as the small terminase that is part of the molecular motor that translocates genomic DNA in empty capsid during DNA packaging. This motor is located at a unique vertex and comprises at least the IVa2 ATPase, the small terminase 33K and probably a portal. Forms a ring-like structure of about 17 nm in which genomic DNA is translocated into the capsid. Stimulates IVa2 ATPase activity in the presence of the viral genome. Once the DNA is packaged, the terminase detaches: the 33K protein is present in th
  26089..26769   +  CDS            L4: CAP8_ADE02 - Experimental evidence at protein level: Swiss-Prot protein existence level 1. [Hexon-linking protein-C]: Structural component of the virion that acts as a cement protein on the capsid interior and which glue the peripentonal hexons and group-of-nine hexons together. From Human adenovirus C serotype 2 (HAdV-2) (Human adenovirus 2).
  26773..27093   +  CDS            E312_ADE02: Experimental evidence at protein level: Swiss-Prot protein existence level 1. From Human adenovirus C serotype 2 (HAdV-2) (Human adenovirus 2).
  27508..27873   +  CDS            E3145_ADE02: Experimental evidence at protein level: Swiss-Prot protein existence level 1. May prevent Nf-kappaB activation by immune signals like Tumor necrosis factor, presumably by inhibiting NFKB1 dimer DNA-binding. May act directly at the TNF receptor to inhibit signaling. From Human adenovirus C serotype 2 (HAdV-2) (Human adenovirus 2).
  27904..28068   -  CDS            UXP_ADE05 (fragment): Experimental evidence at transcript level: Swiss-Prot protein existence level 2. Might play a role in viral replication since it is associated with viral replication centers. Seems to have an effect on DBP localization. From Human adenovirus C serotype 5 (HAdV-5) (Human adenovirus 5).
  28079..29821   +  CDS            SPIKE_ADE05: Experimental evidence at protein level: Swiss-Prot protein existence level 1. Forms spikes that protrude from each vertex of the icosahedral capsid. Interacts with host coxsackievirus and adenovirus receptor CXADR located at the cell tight junctions to provide virion initial attachment to target cell. The fiber protein binds to CXADR with a higher affinity than CXADR binds to itself, thereby blocking the cell-cell adhesion function of CXADR dimers and leading to local disruption of the tight junction. Fiber protein present on neo- synthesized particles may thus disrupt the junctional integrity
  29954..30031   -  CDS            E417_ADE03: Protein predicted: Swiss-Prot protein existence level 4. From Human adenovirus B serotype 3 (HAdV-3) (Human adenovirus 3).
  30233..31114   -  CDS            E434_ADE02: Experimental evidence at protein level: Swiss-Prot protein existence level 1. Plays a major role to prevent cellular inhibition of viral genome replication by nuclear bodies. Assembles an SCF-like E3 ubiquitin ligase complex based on the cellular proteins ELOB, ELOC, CUL5 and RBX1, in cooperation with viral E1B-55K. This viral RING-type ligase ubiquitinates cellular substrates prior to proteasomal degradation: p53/TP53, LIG4, MRE11-RAD50-NBS1 (MRN) complex, ITGA3, DAXX and BLM. From Human adenovirus C serotype 2 (HAdV-2) (Human adenovirus 2).
  31393..31740   -  CDS            E411_ADE05: Experimental evidence at protein level: Swiss-Prot protein existence level 1. From Human adenovirus C serotype 5 (HAdV-5) (Human adenovirus 5).
  31740..32129   -  CDS            E4RF2_ADE02: Protein predicted: Swiss-Prot protein existence level 4. From Human adenovirus C serotype 2 (HAdV-2) (Human adenovirus 2).
  32180..32563   -  CDS            E4RF1_ADE02: Experimental evidence at protein level: Swiss-Prot protein existence level 1. May modulate tight-junctions functions of infected cells through interactions with PDZ proteins. E4 ORF1 has ben show for Adenovirus 9 to interact with protein involved in tight junction regulation. May play a role in mTOR activation by activating PI3- kinase, thus overriding cellular checkpoint for translation. From Human adenovirus C serotype 2 (HAdV-2) (Human adenovirus 2).
  32873..32975   -  repeat_region  ITR: inverted terminal repeat of human adenovirus serotype 5 inverted
  33029..33153   +  CDS            TcR (fragment): tetracycline efflux protein; tet; confers resistance to tetracycline
  33199..33787   -  rep_origin     ori: high-copy-number ColE1/pMB1/pBR322/pUC origin of replication
  33939..34799   -  CDS            AmpR: β-lactamase; bla; confers resistance to ampicillin, carbenicillin, and related antibiotics
  34800..34904   -  promoter       AmpR promoter: bla
  35063..35165   +  repeat_region  ITR: inverted terminal repeat of human adenovirus serotype 5 inverted
  35253..35403   +  misc_signal    Ad5 Ψ: packaging signal for adenovirus serotype 5
  35575..14      +  protein_bind   attB1 (across the origin): mutant version of attB; core recombination site for the Gateway® BP reaction BP Clonase™
>Addgene plasmid #192936 | pAd-PR.Cre | addgene full sequence | sequence record 379565 | Addgene NGS Result
GTACAAAAAAGCAGGCACCATGGAGGCTGAGGGCCTATTTCCCATGATTCCTTCATATTTGCATATACGA
TACAAGGCTGTTAGAGAGATAATTGGAATTAATTTGACTGTAAACACAAAGATATTAGTACAAAATACGT
GACGTAGAAAGTAATAATTTCTTGGGTAGTTTGCAGTTTTAAAATTATGTTTTAAAATGGACTATCATAT
GCTTACCGTAACTTGAAAGTATTTCGATTTCTTGGCTTTATATATCTTGTGGAAAGGACGAAACACCGCA
TAAGGTACCACCACGCTGGTTTTAGAGCTAGAAATAGCAAGTTAAAATAAGGCTAGTCCGTTATCAACTT
GAAAAAGTGGCACCGAGTCGGTGCTTTTTTGAGGGCCTATTTCCCATGATTCCTTCATATTTGCATATAC
GATACAAGGCTGTTAGAGAGATAATTGGAATTAATTTGACTGTAAACACAAAGATATTAGTACAAAATAC
GTGACGTAGAAAGTAATAATTTCTTGGGTAGTTTGCAGTTTTAAAATTATGTTTTAAAATGGACTATCAT
ATGCTTACCGTAACTTGAAAGTATTTCGATTTCTTGGCTTTATATATCTTGTGGAAAGGACGAAACACCG
AACAGATTTGTCCTTCCCGGTTTTAGAGCTAGAAATAGCAAGTTAAAATAAGGCTAGTCCGTTATCAACT
TGAAAAAGTGGCACCGAGTCGGTGCTTTTTTCCGCGTTACATAACTTACGGTAAATGGCCCGCCTGGCTG
ACCGCCCAACGACCCCCGCCCATTGACGTCAATAATGACGTATGTTCCCATAGTAACGCCAATAGGGACT
TTCCATTGACGTCAATGGGTGGAGTATTTACGGTAAACTGCCCACTTGGCAGTACATCAAGTGTATCATA
TGCCAAGTACGCCCCCTATTGACGTCAATGACGGTAAATGGCCCGCCTGGCATTATGCCCAGTACATGAC
CTTATGGGACTTTCCTACTTGGCAGTACATCTACGTATTAGTCATCGCTATTACCATGGTGATGCGGTTT
TGGCAGTACATCAATGGGCGTGGATAGCGGTTTGACTCACGGGGATTTCCAAGTCTCCACCCCATTGACG
TCAATGGGAGTTTGTTTTGGCACCAAAATCAACGGGACTTTCCAAAATGTCGTAACAACTCCGCCCCATT
GACGCAAATGGGCGGTAGGCGTGTACGGTGGGAGGTCTATATAAGCAGAGCTCGTTTAGTGAACCGTCAG
ATCGCCTGGAGACGCCATCCACGCTGTTTTGACCTCCATAGAAGACACCGACTCTAGAGGATCTACCATG
CCCAAGAAGAAGAGGAAGGTGTCCAATTTACTGACCGTACACCAAAATTTGCCTGCATTACCGGTCGATG
CAACGAGTGATGAGGTTCGCAAGAACCTGATGGACATGTTCAGGGATCGCCAGGCGTTTTCTGAGCATAC
CTGGAAAATGCTTCAGTCCGTTTGCCGGTCGTGGGCGGCATGGTGCAAGTTGAATAACCGGAAATGGTTT
CCCGCAGAACCTGAAGATGTTCGCGATTATCTTCTATATCTTCAGGCGCGCGGTCTGGCAGTAAAAACTA
TCCAGCAACATTTGGGCCAGCTAAACATGCTTCATCGTCGGTCCGGGCTGCCACGACCAAGTGACAGCAA
TGCTGTTTCACTGGTTATGCGGCGGATCCGAAAAGAAAACGTTGATGCCGGTGAACGTGCAAAACAGGCT
CTAGCGTTCGAACGCACTGATTTCGACCAGGTTCGTTCACTCATGGAAAATAGCGATCGCTGCCAGGATA
TACGTAATCTGGCATTTCTGGGGATTGCTTATAACACCCTGTTACGTATAGCCGAAATTGCCAGGATCAG
GGTTAAAGATATCTCACGTACTGACGGTGGGAGAATGTTAATCCATATTGGCAGAACGAAAACGCTGGTT
AGCACCGCAGGTGTAGAGAAGGCACTTAGCCTGGGGGTAACTAAACTGGTCGAGCGATGGATTTCCGTCT
CTGGTGTAGCTGATGATCCGAATAACTACCTGTTTTGCCGGGTCAGAAAAAATGGTGTTGCCGCGCCATC
TGCCACCAGCCAGCTATCAACTCGCGCCCTGGAAGGGATTTTTGAAGCAACTCATCGATTGATTTACGGC
GCTAAGGATGACTCTGGTCAGAGATACCTGGCCTGGTCTGGACACAGTGCCCGTGTCGGAGCCGCGCGAG
ATATGGCCCGCGCTGGAGTTTCAATACCGGAGATCATGCAAGCTGGTGGCTGGACCAATGTAAATATTGT
CATGAACTATATCCGTAACCTGGATAGTGAAACAGGGGCAATGGTGCGCCTGCTGGAAGATGGCGATTAG
GGAATTCTAGAACCCAGCTTTCTTGTACAAAGTGGTGATCGATTCGACAGATCACTGAAATGTGTGGGCG
TGGCTTAAGGGTGGGAAAGAATATATAAGGTGGGGGTCTTATGTAGTTTTGTATCTGTTTTGCAGCAGCC
GCCGCCGCCATGAGCACCAACTCGTTTGATGGAAGCATTGTGAGCTCATATTTGACAACGCGCATGCCCC
CATGGGCCGGGGTGCGTCAGAATGTGATGGGCTCCAGCATTGATGGTCGCCCCGTCCTGCCCGCAAACTC
TACTACCTTGACCTACGAGACCGTGTCTGGAACGCCGTTGGAGACTGCAGCCTCCGCCGCCGCTTCAGCC
GCTGCAGCCACCGCCCGCGGGATTGTGACTGACTTTGCTTTCCTGAGCCCGCTTGCAAGCAGTGCAGCTT
CCCGTTCATCCGCCCGCGATGACAAGTTGACGGCTCTTTTGGCACAATTGGATTCTTTGACCCGGGAACT
TAATGTCGTTTCTCAGCAGCTGTTGGATCTGCGCCAGCAGGTTTCTGCCCTGAAGGCTTCCTCCCCTCCC
AATGCGGTTTAAAACATAAATAAAAAACCAGACTCTGTTTGGATTTGGATCAAGCAAGTGTCTTGCTGTC
TTTATTTAGGGGTTTTGCGCGCGCGGTAGGCCCGGGACCAGCGGTCTCGGTCGTTGAGGGTCCTGTGTAT
TTTTTCCAGGACGTGGTAAAGGTGACTCTGGATGTTCAGATACATGGGCATAAGCCCGTCTCTGGGGTGG
AGGTAGCACCACTGCAGAGCTTCATGCTGCGGGGTGGTGTTGTAGATGATCCAGTCGTAGCAGGAGCGCT
GGGCGTGGTGCCTAAAAATGTCTTTCAGTAGCAAGCTGATTGCCAGGGGCAGGCCCTTGGTGTAAGTGTT
TACAAAGCGGTTAAGCTGGGATGGGTGCATACGTGGGGATATGAGATGCATCTTGGACTGTATTTTTAGG
TTGGCTATGTTCCCAGCCATATCCCTCCGGGGATTCATGTTGTGCAGAACCACCAGCACAGTGTATCCGG
TGCACTTGGGAAATTTGTCATGTAGCTTAGAAGGAAATGCGTGGAAGAACTTGGAGACGCCCTTGTGACC
TCCAAGATTTTCCATGCATTCGTCCATAATGATGGCAATGGGCCCACGGGCGGCGGCCTGGGCGAAGATA
TTTCTGGGATCACTAACGTCATAGTTGTGTTCCAGGATGAGATCGTCATAGGCCATTTTTACAAAGCGCG
GGCGGAGGGTGCCAGACTGCGGTATAATGGTTCCATCCGGCCCAGGGGCGTAGTTACCCTCACAGATTTG
CATTTCCCACGCTTTGAGTTCAGATGGGGGGATCATGTCTACCTGCGGGGCGATGAAGAAAACGGTTTCC
GGGGTAGGGGAGATCAGCTGGGAAGAAAGCAGGTTCCTGAGCAGCTGCGACTTACCGCAGCCGGTGGGCC
CGTAAATCACACCTATTACCGGCTGCAACTGGTAGTTAAGAGAGCTGCAGCTGCCGTCATCCCTGAGCAG
GGGGGCCACTTCGTTAAGCATGTCCCTGACTCGCATGTTTTCCCTGACCAAATCCGCCAGAAGGCGCTCG
CCGCCCAGCGATAGCAGTTCTTGCAAGGAAGCAAAGTTTTTCAACGGTTTGAGACCGTCCGCCGTAGGCA
TGCTTTTGAGCGTTTGACCAAGCAGTTCCAGGCGGTCCCACAGCTCGGTCACCTGCTCTACGGCATCTCG
ATCCAGCATATCTCCTCGTTTCGCGGGTTGGGGCGGCTTTCGCTGTACGGCAGTAGTCGGTGCTCGTCCA
GACGGGCCAGGGTCATGTCTTTCCACGGGCGCAGGGTCCTCGTCAGCGTAGTCTGGGTCACGGTGAAGGG
GTGCGCTCCGGGCTGCGCGCTGGCCAGGGTGCGCTTGAGGCTGGTCCTGCTGGTGCTGAAGCGCTGCCGG
TCTTCGCCCTGCGCGTCGGCCAGGTAGCATTTGACCATGGTGTCATAGTCCAGCCCCTCCGCGGCGTGGC
CCTTGGCGCGCAGCTTGCCCTTGGAGGAGGCGCCGCACGAGGGGCAGTGCAGACTTTTGAGGGCGTAGAG
CTTGGGCGCGAGAAATACCGATTCCGGGGAGTAGGCATCCGCGCCGCAGGCCCCGCAGACGGTCTCGCAT
TCCACGAGCCAGGTGAGCTCTGGCCGTTCGGGGTCAAAAACCAGGTTTCCCCCATGCTTTTTGATGCGTT
TCTTACCTCTGGTTTCCATGAGCCGGTGTCCACGCTCGGTGACGAAAAGGCTGTCCGTGTCCCCGTATAC
AGACTTGAGAGGCCTGTCCTCGAGCGGTGTTCCGCGGTCCTCCTCGTATAGAAACTCGGACCACTCTGAG
ACAAAGGCTCGCGTCCAGGCCAGCACGAAGGAGGCTAAGTGGGAGGGGTAGCGGTCGTTGTCCACTAGGG
GGTCCACTCGCTCCAGGGTGTGAAGACACATGTCGCCCTCTTCGGCATCAAGGAAGGTGATTGGTTTGTA
GGTGTAGGCCACGTGACCGGGTGTTCCTGAAGGGGGGCTATAAAAGGGGGTGGGGGCGCGTTCGTCCTCA
CTCTCTTCCGCATCGCTGTCTGCGAGGGCCAGCTGTTGGGGTGAGTACTCCCTCTGAAAAGCGGGCATGA
CTTCTGCGCTAAGATTGTCAGTTTCCAAAAACGAGGAGGATTTGATATTCACCTGGCCCGCGGTGATGCC
TTTGAGGGTGGCCGCATCCATCTGGTCAGAAAAGACAATCTTTTTGTTGTCAAGCTTGGTGGCAAACGAC
CCGTAGAGGGCGTTGGACAGCAACTTGGCGATGGAGCGCAGGGTTTGGTTTTTGTCGCGATCGGCGCGCT
CCTTGGCCGCGATGTTTAGCTGCACGTATTCGCGCGCAACGCACCGCCATTCGGGAAAGACGGTGGTGCG
CTCGTCGGGCACCAGGTGCACGCGCCAACCGCGGTTGTGCAGGGTGACAAGGTCAACGCTGGTGGCTACC
TCTCCGCGTAGGCGCTCGTTGGTCCAGCAGAGGCGGCCGCCCTTGCGCGAGCAGAATGGCGGTAGGGGGT
CTAGCTGCGTCTCGTCCGGGGGGTCTGCGTCCACGGTAAAGACCCCGGGCAGCAGGCGCGCGTCGAAGTA
GTCTATCTTGCATCCTTGCAAGTCTAGCGCCTGCTGCCATGCGCGGGCGGCAAGCGCGCGCTCGTATGGG
TTGAGTGGGGGACCCCATGGCATGGGGTGGGTGAGCGCGGAGGCGTACATGCCGCAAATGTCGTAAACGT
AGAGGGGCTCTCTGAGTATTCCAAGATATGTAGGGTAGCATCTTCCACCGCGGATGCTGGCGCGCACGTA
ATCGTATAGTTCGTGCGAGGGAGCGAGGAGGTCGGGACCGAGGTTGCTACGGGCGGGCTGCTCTGCTCGG
AAGACTATCTGCCTGAAGATGGCATGTGAGTTGGATGATATGGTTGGACGCTGGAAGACGTTGAAGCTGG
CGTCTGTGAGACCTACCGCGTCACGCACGAAGGAGGCGTAGGAGTCGCGCAGCTTGTTGACCAGCTCGGC
GGTGACCTGCACGTCTAGGGCGCAGTAGTCCAGGGTTTCCTTGATGATGTCATACTTATCCTGTCCCTTT
TTTTTCCACAGCTCGCGGTTGAGGACAAACTCTTCGCGGTCTTTCCAGTACTCTTGGATCGGAAACCCGT
CGGCCTCCGAACGGTAAGAGCCTAGCATGTAGAACTGGTTGACGGCCTGGTAGGCGCAGCATCCCTTTTC
TACGGGTAGCGCGTATGCCTGCGCGGCCTTCCGGAGCGAGGTGTGGGTGAGCGCAAAGGTGTCCCTGACC
ATGACTTTGAGGTACTGGTATTTGAAGTCAGTGTCGTCGCATCCGCCCTGCTCCCAGAGCAAAAAGTCCG
TGCGCTTTTTGGAACGCGGATTTGGCAGGGCGAAGGTGACATCGTTGAAGAGTATCTTTCCCGCGCGAGG
CATAAAGTTGCGTGTGATGCGGAAGGGTCCCGGCACCTCGGAACGGTTGTTAATTACCTGGGCGGCGAGC
ACGATCTCGTCAAAGCCGTTGATGTTGTGGCCCACAATGTAAAGTTCCAAGAAGCGCGGGATGCCCTTGA
TGGAAGGCAATTTTTTAAGTTCCTCGTAGGTGAGCTCTTCAGGGGAGCTGAGCCCGTGCTCTGAAAGGGC
CCAGTCTGCAAGATGAGGGTTGGAAGCGACGAATGAGCTCCACAGGTCACGGGCCATTAGCATTTGCAGG
TGGTCGCGAAAGGTCCTAAACTGGCGACCTATGGCCATTTTTTCTGGGGTGATGCAGTAGAAGGTAAGCG
GGTCTTGTTCCCAGCGGTCCCATCCAAGGTTCGCGGCTAGGTCTCGCGCGGCAGTCACTAGAGGCTCATC
TCCGCCGAACTTCATGACCAGCATGAAGGGCACGAGCTGCTTCCCAAAGGCCCCCATCCAAGTATAGGTC
TCTACATCGTAGGTGACAAAGAGACGCTCGGTGCGAGGATGCGAGCCGATCGGGAAGAACTGGATCTCCC
GCCACCAATTGGAGGAGTGGCTATTGATGTGGTGAAAGTAGAAGTCCCTGCGACGGGCCGAACACTCGTG
CTGGCTTTTGTAAAAACGTGCGCAGTACTGGCAGCGGTGCACGGGCTGTACATCCTGCACGAGGTTGACC
TGACGACCGCGCACAAGGAAGCAGAGTGGGAATTTGAGCCCCTCGCCTGGCGGGTTTGGCTGGTGGTCTT
CTACTTCGGCTGCTTGTCCTTGACCGTCTGGCTGCTCGAGGGGAGTTACGGTGGATCGGACCACCACGCC
GCGCGAGCCCAAAGTCCAGATGTCCGCGCGCGGCGGTCGGAGCTTGATGACAACATCGCGCAGATGGGAG
CTGTCCATGGTCTGGAGCTCCCGCGGCGTCAGGTCAGGCGGGAGCTCCTGCAGGTTTACCTCGCATAGAC
GGGTCAGGGCGCGGGCTAGATCCAGGTGATACCTAATTTCCAGGGGCTGGTTGGTGGCGGCGTCGATGGC
TTGCAAGAGGCCGCATCCCCGCGGCGCGACTACGGTACCGCGCGGCGGGCGGTGGGCCGCGGGGGTGTCC
TTGGATGATGCATCTAAAAGCGGTGACGCGGGCGAGCCCCCGGAGGTAGGGGGGGCTCCGGACCCGCCGG
GAGAGGGGGCAGGGGCACGTCGGCGCCGCGCGCGGGCAGGAGCTGGTGCTGCGCGCGTAGGTTGCTGGCG
AACGCGACGACGCGGCGGTTGATCTCCTGAATCTGGCGCCTCTGCGTGAAGACGACGGGCCCGGTGAGCT
TGAACCTGAAAGAGAGTTCGACAGAATCAATTTCGGTGTCGTTGACGGCGGCCTGGCGCAAAATCTCCTG
CACGTCTCCTGAGTTGTCTTGATAGGCGATCTCGGCCATGAACTGCTCGATCTCTTCCTCCTGGAGATCT
CCGCGTCCGGCTCGCTCCACGGTGGCGGCGAGGTCGTTGGAAATGCGGGCCATGAGCTGCGAGAAGGCGT
TGAGGCCTCCCTCGTTCCAGACGCGGCTGTAGACCACGCCCCCTTCGGCATCGCGGGCGCGCATGACCAC
CTGCGCGAGATTGAGCTCCACGTGCCGGGCGAAGACGGCGTAGTTTCGCAGGCGCTGAAAGAGGTAGTTG
AGGGTGGTGGCGGTGTGTTCTGCCACGAAGAAGTACATAACCCAGCGTCGCAACGTGGATTCGTTGATAT
CCCCCAAGGCCTCAAGGCGCTCCATGGCCTCGTAGAAGTCCACGGCGAAGTTGAAAAACTGGGAGTTGCG
CGCCGACACGGTTAACTCCTCCTCCAGAAGACGGATGAGCTCGGCGACAGTGTCGCGCACCTCGCGCTCA
AAGGCTACAGGGGCCTCTTCTTCTTCTTCAATCTCCTCTTCCATAAGGGCCTCCCCTTCTTCTTCTTCTG
GCGGCGGTGGGGGAGGGGGGACACGGCGGCGACGACGGCGCACCGGGAGGCGGTCGACAAAGCGCTCGAT
CATCTCCCCGCGGCGACGGCGCATGGTCTCGGTGACGGCGCGGCCGTTCTCGCGGGGGCGCAGTTGGAAG
ACGCCGCCCGTCATGTCCCGGTTATGGGTTGGCGGGGGGCTGCCATGCGGCAGGGATACGGCGCTAACGA
TGCATCTCAACAATTGTTGTGTAGGTACTCCGCCGCCGAGGGACCTGAGCGAGTCCGCATCGACCGGATC
GGAAAACCTCTCGAGAAAGGCGTCTAACCAGTCACAGTCGCAAGGTAGGCTGAGCACCGTGGCGGGCGGC
AGCGGGCGGCGGTCGGGGTTGTTTCTGGCGGAGGTGCTGCTGATGATGTAATTAAAGTAGGCGGTCTTGA
GACGGCGGATGGTCGACAGAAGCACCATGTCCTTGGGTCCGGCCTGCTGAATGCGCAGGCGGTCGGCCAT
GCCCCAGGCTTCGTTTTGACATCGGCGCAGGTCTTTGTAGTAGTCTTGCATGAGCCTTTCTACCGGCACT
TCTTCTTCTCCTTCCTCTTGTCCTGCATCTCTTGCATCTATCGCTGCGGCGGCGGCGGAGTTTGGCCGTA
GGTGGCGCCCTCTTCCTCCCATGCGTGTGACCCCGAAGCCCCTCATCGGCTGAAGCAGGGCTAGGTCGGC
GACAACGCGCTCGGCTAATATGGCCTGCTGCACCTGCGTGAGGGTAGACTGGAAGTCATCCATGTCCACA
AAGCGGTGGTATGCGCCCGTGTTGATGGTGTAAGTGCAGTTGGCCATAACGGACCAGTTAACGGTCTGGT
GACCCGGCTGCGAGAGCTCGGTGTACCTGAGACGCGAGTAAGCCCTCGAGTCAAATACGTAGTCGTTGCA
AGTCCGCACCAGGTACTGGTATCCCACCAAAAAGTGCGGCGGCGGCTGGCGGTAGAGGGGCCAGCGTAGG
GTGGCCGGGGCTCCGGGGGCGAGATCTTCCAACATAAGGCGATGATATCCGTAGATGTACCTGGACATCC
AGGTGATGCCGGCGGCGGTGGTGGAGGCGCGCGGAAAGTCGCGGACGCGGTTCCAGATGTTGCGCAGCGG
CAAAAAGTGCTCCATGGTCGGGACGCTCTGGCCGGTCAGGCGCGCGCAATCGTTGACGCTCTAGACCGTG
CAAAAGGAGAGCCTGTAAGCGGGCACTCTTCCGTGGTCTGGTGGATAAATTCGCAAGGGTATCATGGCGG
ACGACCGGGGTTCGAGCCCCGTATCCGGCCGTCCGCCGTGATCCATGCGGTTACCGCCCGCGTGTCGAAC
CCAGGTGTGCGACGTCAGACAACGGGGGAGTGCTCCTTTTGGCTTCCTTCCAGGCGCGGCGGCTGCTGCG
CTAGCTTTTTTGGCCACTGGCCGCGCGCAGCGTAAGCGGTTAGGCTGGAAAGCGAAAGCATTAAGTGGCT
CGCTCCCTGTAGCCGGAGGGTTATTTTCCAAGGGTTGAGTCGCGGGACCCCCGGTTCGAGTCTCGGACCG
GCCGGACTGCGGCGAACGGGGGTTTGCCTCCCCGTCATGCAAGACCCCGCTTGCAAATTCCTCCGGAAAC
AGGGACGAGCCCCTTTTTTGCTTTTCCCAGATGCATCCGGTGCTGCGGCAGATGCGCCCCCCTCCTCAGC
AGCGGCAAGAGCAAGAGCAGCGGCAGACATGCAGGGCACCCTCCCCTCCTCCTACCGCGTCAGGAGGGGC
GACATCCGCGGTTGACGCGGCAGCAGATGGTGATTACGAACCCCCGCGGCGCCGGGCCCGGCACTACCTG
GACTTGGAGGAGGGCGAGGGCCTGGCGCGGCTAGGAGCGCCCTCTCCTGAGCGGCACCCAAGGGTGCAGC
TGAAGCGTGATACGCGTGAGGCGTACGTGCCGCGGCAGAACCTGTTTCGCGACCGCGAGGGAGAGGAGCC
CGAGGAGATGCGGGATCGAAAGTTCCACGCAGGGCGCGAGCTGCGGCATGGCCTGAATCGCGAGCGGTTG
CTGCGCGAGGAGGACTTTGAGCCCGACGCGCGAACCGGGATTAGTCCCGCGCGCGCACACGTGGCGGCCG
CCGACCTGGTAACCGCATACGAGCAGACGGTGAACCAGGAGATTAACTTTCAAAAAAGCTTTAACAACCA
CGTGCGTACGCTTGTGGCGCGCGAGGAGGTGGCTATAGGACTGATGCATCTGTGGGACTTTGTAAGCGCG
CTGGAGCAAAACCCAAATAGCAAGCCGCTCATGGCGCAGCTGTTCCTTATAGTGCAGCACAGCAGGGACA
ACGAGGCATTCAGGGATGCGCTGCTAAACATAGTAGAGCCCGAGGGCCGCTGGCTGCTCGATTTGATAAA
CATCCTGCAGAGCATAGTGGTGCAGGAGCGCAGCTTGAGCCTGGCTGACAAGGTGGCCGCCATCAACTAT
TCCATGCTTAGCCTGGGCAAGTTTTACGCCCGCAAGATATACCATACCCCTTACGTTCCCATAGACAAGG
AGGTAAAGATCGAGGGGTTCTACATGCGCATGGCGCTGAAGGTGCTTACCTTGAGCGACGACCTGGGCGT
TTATCGCAACGAGCGCATCCACAAGGCCGTGAGCGTGAGCCGGCGGCGCGAGCTCAGCGACCGCGAGCTG
ATGCACAGCCTGCAAAGGGCCCTGGCTGGCACGGGCAGCGGCGATAGAGAGGCCGAGTCCTACTTTGACG
CGGGCGCTGACCTGCGCTGGGCCCCAAGCCGACGCGCCCTGGAGGCAGCTGGGGCCGGACCTGGGCTGGC
GGTGGCACCCGCGCGCGCTGGCAACGTCGGCGGCGTGGAGGAATATGACGAGGACGATGAGTACGAGCCA
GAGGACGGCGAGTACTAAGCGGTGATGTTTCTGATCAGATGATGCAAGACGCAACGGACCCGGCGGTGCG
GGCGGCGCTGCAGAGCCAGCCGTCCGGCCTTAACTCCACGGACGACTGGCGCCAGGTCATGGACCGCATC
ATGTCGCTGACTGCGCGCAATCCTGACGCGTTCCGGCAGCAGCCGCAGGCCAACCGGCTCTCCGCAATTC
TGGAAGCGGTGGTCCCGGCGCGCGCAAACCCCACGCACGAGAAGGTGCTGGCGATCGTAAACGCGCTGGC
CGAAAACAGGGCCATCCGGCCCGACGAGGCCGGCCTGGTCTACGACGCGCTGCTTCAGCGCGTGGCTCGT
TACAACAGCGGCAACGTGCAGACCAACCTGGACCGGCTGGTGGGGGATGTGCGCGAGGCCGTGGCGCAGC
GTGAGCGCGCGCAGCAGCAGGGCAACCTGGGCTCCATGGTTGCACTAAACGCCTTCCTGAGTACACAGCC
CGCCAACGTGCCGCGGGGACAGGAGGACTACACCAACTTTGTGAGCGCACTGCGGCTAATGGTGACTGAG
ACACCGCAAAGTGAGGTGTACCAGTCTGGGCCAGACTATTTTTTCCAGACCAGTAGACAAGGCCTGCAGA
CCGTAAACCTGAGCCAGGCTTTCAAAAACTTGCAGGGGCTGTGGGGGGTGCGGGCTCCCACAGGCGACCG
CGCGACCGTGTCTAGCTTGCTGACGCCCAACTCGCGCCTGTTGCTGCTGCTAATAGCGCCCTTCACGGAC
AGTGGCAGCGTGTCCCGGGACACATACCTAGGTCACTTGCTGACACTGTACCGCGAGGCCATAGGTCAGG
CGCATGTGGACGAGCATACTTTCCAGGAGATTACAAGTGTCAGCCGCGCGCTGGGGCAGGAGGACACGGG
CAGCCTGGAGGCAACCCTAAACTACCTGCTGACCAACCGGCGGCAGAAGATCCCCTCGTTGCACAGTTTA
AACAGCGAGGAGGAGCGCATTTTGCGCTACGTGCAGCAGAGCGTGAGCCTTAACCTGATGCGCGACGGGG
TAACGCCCAGCGTGGCGCTGGACATGACCGCGCGCAACATGGAACCGGGCATGTATGCCTCAAACCGGCC
GTTTATCAACCGCCTAATGGACTACTTGCATCGCGCGGCCGCCGTGAACCCCGAGTATTTCACCAATGCC
ATCTTGAACCCGCACTGGCTACCGCCCCCTGGTTTCTACACCGGGGGATTCGAGGTGCCCGAGGGTAACG
ATGGATTCCTCTGGGACGACATAGACGACAGCGTGTTTTCCCCGCAACCGCAGACCCTGCTAGAGTTGCA
ACAGCGCGAGCAGGCAGAGGCGGCGCTGCGAAAGGAAAGCTTCCGCAGGCCAAGCAGCTTGTCCGATCTA
GGCGCTGCGGCCCCGCGGTCAGATGCTAGTAGCCCATTTCCAAGCTTGATAGGGTCTCTTACCAGCACTC
GCACCACCCGCCCGCGCCTGCTGGGCGAGGAGGAGTACCTAAACAACTCGCTGCTGCAGCCGCAGCGCGA
AAAAAACCTGCCTCCGGCATTTCCCAACAACGGGATAGAGAGCCTAGTGGACAAGATGAGTAGATGGAAG
ACGTACGCGCAGGAGCACAGGGACGTGCCAGGCCCGCGCCCGCCCACCCGTCGTCAAAGGCACGACCGTC
AGCGGGGTCTGGTGTGGGAGGACGATGACTCGGCAGACGACAGCAGCGTCCTGGATTTGGGAGGGAGTGG
CAACCCGTTTGCGCACCTTCGCCCCAGGCTGGGGAGAATGTTTTAAAAAAAAAAAAAGCATGATGCAAAA
TAAAAAACTCACCAAGGCCATGGCACCGAGCGTTGGTTTTCTTGTATTCCCCTTAGTATGCGGCGCGCGG
CGATGTATGAGGAAGGTCCTCCTCCCTCCTACGAGAGTGTGGTGAGCGCGGCGCCAGTGGCGGCGGCGCT
GGGTTCTCCCTTCGATGCTCCCCTGGACCCGCCGTTTGTGCCTCCGCGGTACCTGCGGCCTACCGGGGGG
AGAAACAGCATCCGTTACTCTGAGTTGGCACCCCTATTCGACACCACCCGTGTGTACCTGGTGGACAACA
AGTCAACGGATGTGGCATCCCTGAACTACCAGAACGACCACAGCAACTTTCTGACCACGGTCATTCAAAA
CAATGACTACAGCCCGGGGGAGGCAAGCACACAGACCATCAATCTTGACGACCGGTCGCACTGGGGCGGC
GACCTGAAAACCATCCTGCATACCAACATGCCAAATGTGAACGAGTTCATGTTTACCAATAAGTTTAAGG
CGCGGGTGATGGTGTCGCGCTTGCCTACTAAGGACAATCAGGTGGAGCTGAAATACGAGTGGGTGGAGTT
CACGCTGCCCGAGGGCAACTACTCCGAGACCATGACCATAGACCTTATGAACAACGCGATCGTGGAGCAC
TACTTGAAAGTGGGCAGACAGAACGGGGTTCTGGAAAGCGACATCGGGGTAAAGTTTGACACCCGCAACT
TCAGACTGGGGTTTGACCCCGTCACTGGTCTTGTCATGCCTGGGGTATATACAAACGAAGCCTTCCATCC
AGACATCATTTTGCTGCCAGGATGCGGGGTGGACTTCACCCACAGCCGCCTGAGCAACTTGTTGGGCATC
CGCAAGCGGCAACCCTTCCAGGAGGGCTTTAGGATCACCTACGATGATCTGGAGGGTGGTAACATTCCCG
CACTGTTGGATGTGGACGCCTACCAGGCGAGCTTGAAAGATGACACCGAACAGGGCGGGGGTGGCGCAGG
CGGCAGCAACAGCAGTGGCAGCGGCGCGGAAGAGAACTCCAACGCGGCAGCCGCGGCAATGCAGCCGGTG
GAGGACATGAACGATCATGCCATTCGCGGCGACACCTTTGCCACACGGGCTGAGGAGAAGCGCGCTGAGG
CCGAAGCAGCGGCCGAAGCTGCCGCCCCCGCTGCGCAACCCGAGGTCGAGAAGCCTCAGAAGAAACCGGT
GATCAAACCCCTGACAGAGGACAGCAAGAAACGCAGTTACAACCTAATAAGCAATGACAGCACCTTCACC
CAGTACCGCAGCTGGTACCTTGCATACAACTACGGCGACCCTCAGACCGGAATCCGCTCATGGACCCTGC
TTTGCACTCCTGACGTAACCTGCGGCTCGGAGCAGGTCTACTGGTCGTTGCCAGACATGATGCAAGACCC
CGTGACCTTCCGCTCCACGCGCCAGATCAGCAACTTTCCGGTGGTGGGCGCCGAGCTGTTGCCCGTGCAC
TCCAAGAGCTTCTACAACGACCAGGCCGTCTACTCCCAACTCATCCGCCAGTTTACCTCTCTGACCCACG
TGTTCAATCGCTTTCCCGAGAACCAGATTTTGGCGCGCCCGCCAGCCCCCACCATCACCACCGTCAGTGA
AAACGTTCCTGCTCTCACAGATCACGGGACGCTACCGCTGCGCAACAGCATCGGAGGAGTCCAGCGAGTG
ACCATTACTGACGCCAGACGCCGCACCTGCCCCTACGTTTACAAGGCCCTGGGCATAGTCTCGCCGCGCG
TCCTATCGAGCCGCACTTTTTGAGCAAGCATGTCCATCCTTATATCGCCCAGCAATAACACAGGCTGGGG
CCTGCGCTTCCCAAGCAAGATGTTTGGCGGGGCCAAGAAGCGCTCCGACCAACACCCAGTGCGCGTGCGC
GGGCACTACCGCGCGCCCTGGGGCGCGCACAAACGCGGCCGCACTGGGCGCACCACCGTCGATGACGCCA
TCGACGCGGTGGTGGAGGAGGCGCGCAACTACACGCCCACGCCGCCACCAGTGTCCACAGTGGACGCGGC
CATTCAGACCGTGGTGCGCGGAGCCCGGCGCTATGCTAAAATGAAGAGACGGCGGAGGCGCGTAGCACGT
CGCCACCGCCGCCGACCCGGCACTGCCGCCCAACGCGCGGCGGCGGCCCTGCTTAACCGCGCACGTCGCA
CCGGCCGACGGGCGGCCATGCGGGCCGCTCGAAGGCTGGCCGCGGGTATTGTCACTGTGCCCCCCAGGTC
CAGGCGACGAGCGGCCGCCGCAGCAGCCGCGGCCATTAGTGCTATGACTCAGGGTCGCAGGGGCAACGTG
TATTGGGTGCGCGACTCGGTTAGCGGCCTGCGCGTGCCCGTGCGCACCCGCCCCCCGCGCAACTAGATTG
CAAGAAAAAACTACTTAGACTCGTACTGTTGTATGTATCCAGCGGCGGCGGCGCGCAACGAAGCTATGTC
CAAGCGCAAAATCAAAGAAGAGATGCTCCAGGTCATCGCGCCGGAGATCTATGGCCCCCCGAAGAAGGAA
GAGCAGGATTACAAGCCCCGAAAGCTAAAGCGGGTCAAAAAGAAAAAGAAAGATGATGATGATGAACTTG
ACGACGAGGTGGAACTGCTGCACGCTACCGCGCCCAGGCGACGGGTACAGTGGAAAGGTCGACGCGTAAA
ACGTGTTTTGCGACCCGGCACCACCGTAGTCTTTACGCCCGGTGAGCGCTCCACCCGCACCTACAAGCGC
GTGTATGATGAGGTGTACGGCGACGAGGACCTGCTTGAGCAGGCCAACGAGCGCCTCGGGGAGTTTGCCT
ACGGAAAGCGGCATAAGGACATGCTGGCGTTGCCGCTGGACGAGGGCAACCCAACACCTAGCCTAAAGCC
CGTAACACTGCAGCAGGTGCTGCCCGCGCTTGCACCGTCCGAAGAAAAGCGCGGCCTAAAGCGCGAGTCT
GGTGACTTGGCACCCACCGTGCAGCTGATGGTACCCAAGCGCCAGCGACTGGAAGATGTCTTGGAAAAAA
TGACCGTGGAACCTGGGCTGGAGCCCGAGGTCCGCGTGCGGCCAATCAAGCAGGTGGCGCCGGGACTGGG
CGTGCAGACCGTGGACGTTCAGATACCCACTACCAGTAGCACCAGTATTGCCACCGCCACAGAGGGCATG
GAGACACAAACGTCCCCGGTTGCCTCAGCGGTGGCGGATGCCGCGGTGCAGGCGGTCGCTGCGGCCGCGT
CCAAGACCTCTACGGAGGTGCAAACGGACCCGTGGATGTTTCGCGTTTCAGCCCCCCGGCGCCCGCGCCG
TTCGAGGAAGTACGGCGCCGCCAGCGCGCTACTGCCCGAATATGCCCTACATCCTTCCATTGCGCCTACC
CCCGGCTATCGTGGCTACACCTACCGCCCCAGAAGACGAGCAACTACCCGACGCCGAACCACCACTGGAA
CCCGCCGCCGCCGTCGCCGTCGCCAGCCCGTGCTGGCCCCGATTTCCGTGCGCAGGGTGGCTCGCGAAGG
AGGCAGGACCCTGGTGCTGCCAACAGCGCGCTACCACCCCAGCATCGTTTAAAAGCCGGTCTTTGTGGTT
CTTGCAGATATGGCCCTCACCTGCCGCCTCCGTTTCCCGGTGCCGGGATTCCGAGGAAGAATGCACCGTA
GGAGGGGCATGGCCGGCCACGGCCTGACGGGCGGCATGCGTCGTGCGCACCACCGGCGGCGGCGCGCGTC
GCACCGTCGCATGCGCGGCGGTATCCTGCCCCTCCTTATTCCACTGATCGCCGCGGCGATTGGCGCCGTG
CCCGGAATTGCATCCGTGGCCTTGCAGGCGCAGAGACACTGATTAAAAACAAGTTGCATGTGGAAAAATC
AAAATAAAAAGTCTGGACTCTCACGCTCGCTTGGTCCTGTAACTATTTTGTAGAATGGAAGACATCAACT
TTGCGTCTCTGGCCCCGCGACACGGCTCGCGCCCGTTCATGGGAAACTGGCAAGATATCGGCACCAGCAA
TATGAGCGGTGGCGCCTTCAGCTGGGGCTCGCTGTGGAGCGGCATTAAAAATTTCGGTTCCACCGTTAAG
AACTATGGCAGCAAGGCCTGGAACAGCAGCACAGGCCAGATGCTGAGGGATAAGTTGAAAGAGCAAAATT
TCCAACAAAAGGTGGTAGATGGCCTGGCCTCTGGCATTAGCGGGGTGGTGGACCTGGCCAACCAGGCAGT
GCAAAATAAGATTAACAGTAAGCTTGATCCCCGCCCTCCCGTAGAGGAGCCTCCACCGGCCGTGGAGACA
GTGTCTCCAGAGGGGCGTGGCGAAAAGCGTCCGCGCCCCGACAGGGAAGAAACTCTGGTGACGCAAATAG
ACGAGCCTCCCTCGTACGAGGAGGCACTAAAGCAAGGCCTGCCCACCACCCGTCCCATCGCGCCCATGGC
TACCGGAGTGCTGGGCCAGCACACACCCGTAACGCTGGACCTGCCTCCCCCCGCCGACACCCAGCAGAAA
CCTGTGCTGCCAGGCCCGACCGCCGTTGTTGTAACCCGTCCTAGCCGCGCGTCCCTGCGCCGCGCCGCCA
GCGGTCCGCGATCGTTGCGGCCCGTAGCCAGTGGCAACTGGCAAAGCACACTGAACAGCATCGTGGGTCT
GGGGGTGCAATCCCTGAAGCGCCGACGATGCTTCTGATAGCTAACGTGTCGTATGTGTGTCATGTATGCG
TCCATGTCGCCGCCAGAGGAGCTGCTGAGCCGCCGCGCGCCCGCTTTCCAAGATGGCTACCCCTTCGATG
ATGCCGCAGTGGTCTTACATGCACATCTCGGGCCAGGACGCCTCGGAGTACCTGAGCCCCGGGCTGGTGC
AGTTTGCCCGCGCCACCGAGACGTACTTCAGCCTGAATAACAAGTTTAGAAACCCCACGGTGGCGCCTAC
GCACGACGTGACCACAGACCGGTCCCAGCGTTTGACGCTGCGGTTCATCCCTGTGGACCGTGAGGATACT
GCGTACTCGTACAAGGCGCGGTTCACCCTAGCTGTGGGTGATAACCGTGTGCTGGACATGGCTTCCACGT
ACTTTGACATCCGCGGCGTGCTGGACAGGGGCCCTACTTTTAAGCCCTACTCTGGCACTGCCTACAACGC
CCTGGCTCCCAAGGGTGCCCCAAATCCTTGCGAATGGGATGAAGCTGCTACTGCTCTTGAAATAAACCTA
GAAGAAGAGGACGATGACAACGAAGACGAAGTAGACGAGCAAGCTGAGCAGCAAAAAACTCACGTATTTG
GGCAGGCGCCTTATTCTGGTATAAATATTACAAAGGAGGGTATTCAAATAGGTGTCGAAGGTCAAACACC
TAAATATGCCGATAAAACATTTCAACCTGAACCTCAAATAGGAGAATCTCAGTGGTACGAAACAGAAATT
AATCATGCAGCTGGGAGAGTCCTAAAAAAGACTACCCCAATGAAACCATGTTACGGTTCATATGCAAAAC
CCACAAATGAAAATGGAGGGCAAGGCATTCTTGTAAAGCAACAAAATGGAAAGCTAGAAAGTCAAGTGGA
AATGCAATTTTTCTCAACTACTGAGGCAGCCGCAGGCAATGGTGATAACTTGACTCCTAAAGTGGTATTG
TACAGTGAAGATGTAGATATAGAAACCCCAGACACTCATATTTCTTACATGCCCACTATTAAGGAAGGTA
ACTCACGAGAACTAATGGGCCAACAATCTATGCCCAACAGGCCTAATTACATTGCTTTTAGGGACAATTT
TATTGGTCTAATGTATTACAACAGCACGGGTAATATGGGTGTTCTGGCGGGCCAAGCATCGCAGTTGAAT
GCTGTTGTAGATTTGCAAGACAGAAACACAGAGCTTTCATACCAGCTTTTGCTTGATTCCATTGGTGATA
GAACCAGGTACTTTTCTATGTGGAATCAGGCTGTTGACAGCTATGATCCAGATGTTAGAATTATTGAAAA
TCATGGAACTGAAGATGAACTTCCAAATTACTGCTTTCCACTGGGAGGTGTGATTAATACAGAGACTCTT
ACCAAGGTAAAACCTAAAACAGGTCAGGAAAATGGATGGGAAAAAGATGCTACAGAATTTTCAGATAAAA
ATGAAATAAGAGTTGGAAATAATTTTGCCATGGAAATCAATCTAAATGCCAACCTGTGGAGAAATTTCCT
GTACTCCAACATAGCGCTGTATTTGCCCGACAAGCTAAAGTACAGTCCTTCCAACGTAAAAATTTCTGAT
AACCCAAACACCTACGACTACATGAACAAGCGAGTGGTGGCTCCCGGGCTAGTGGACTGCTACATTAACC
TTGGAGCACGCTGGTCCCTTGACTATATGGACAACGTCAACCCATTTAACCACCACCGCAATGCTGGCCT
GCGCTACCGCTCAATGTTGCTGGGCAATGGTCGCTATGTGCCCTTCCACATCCAGGTGCCTCAGAAGTTC
TTTGCCATTAAAAACCTCCTTCTCCTGCCGGGCTCATACACCTACGAGTGGAACTTCAGGAAGGATGTTA
ACATGGTTCTGCAGAGCTCCCTAGGAAATGACCTAAGGGTTGACGGAGCCAGCATTAAGTTTGATAGCAT
TTGCCTTTACGCCACCTTCTTCCCCATGGCCCACAACACCGCCTCCACGCTTGAGGCCATGCTTAGAAAC
GACACCAACGACCAGTCCTTTAACGACTATCTC
[453 nt withheld, positions 19704-20156]
CAGCCCATGAGCCGTCAGGTGGTGGATGATACTAAATACAAGGACTACCAACAGGTGGGCATCCTACACC
AACACAACAACTCTGGATTTGTTGGCTACCTTGCCCCCACCATGCGCGAAGGACAGGCCTACCCTGCTAA
CTTCCCCTATCCGCTTATAGGCAAGACCGCAGTTGACAGCATTACCCAGAAAAAGTTTCTTTGCGATCGC
ACCCTTTGGCGCATCCCATTCTCCAGTAACTTTATGTCCATGGGCGCACTCACAGACCTGGGCCAAAACC
TTCTCTACGCCAACTCCGCCCACGCGCTAGACATGACTTTTGAGGTGGATCCCATGGACGAGCCCACCCT
TCTTTATGTTTTGTTTGAAGTCTTTGACGTGGTCCGTGTGCACCAGCCGCACCGCGGCGTCATCGAAACC
GTGTACCTGCGCACGCCCTTCTCGGCCGGCAACGCCACAACATAAAGAAGCAAGCAACATCAACAACAGC
TGCCGCCATGGGCTCCAGTGAGCAGGAACTGAAAGCCATTGTCAAAGATCTTGGTTGTGGGCCATATTTT
TTGGGCACCTATGACAAGCGCTTTCCAGGCTTTGTTTCTCCACACAAGCTCGCCTGCGCCATAGTCAATA
CGGCCGGTCGCGAGACTGGGGGCGTACACTGGATGGCCTTTGCCTGGAACCCGCACTCAAAAACATGCTA
CCTCTTTGAGCCCTTTGGCTTTTCTGACCAGCGACTCAAGCAGGTTTACCAGTTTGAGTACGAGTCACTC
CTGCGCCGTAGCGCCATTGCTTCTTCCCCCGACCGCTGTATAACGCTGGAAAAGTCCACCCAAAGCGTAC
AGGGGCCCAACTCGGCCGCCTGTGGACTATTCTGCTGCATGTTTCTCCACGCCTTTGCCAACTGGCCCCA
AACTCCCATGGATCACAACCCCACCATGAACCTTATTACCGGGGTACCCAACTCCATGCTCAACAGTCCC
CAGGTACAGCCCACCCTGCGTCGCAACCAGGAACAGCTCTACAGCTTCCTGGAGCGCCACTCGCCCTACT
TCCGCAGCCACAGTGCGCAGATTAGGAGCGCCACTTCTTTTTGTCACTTGAAAAACATGTAAAAATAATG
TACTAGAGACACTTTCAATAAAGGCAAATGCTTTTATTTGTACACTCTCGGGTGATTATTTACCCCCACC
CTTGCCGTCTGCGCCGTTTAAAAATCAAAGGGGTTCTGCCGCGCATCGCTATGCGCCACTGGCAGGGACA
CGTTGCGATACTGGTGTTTAGTGCTCCACTTAAACTCAGGCACAACCATCCGCGGCAGCTCGGTGAAGTT
TTCACTCCACAGGCTGCGCACCATCACCAACGCGTTTAGCAGGTCGGGCGCCGATATCTTGAAGTCGCAG
TTGGGGCCTCCGCCCTGCGCGCGCGAGTTGCGATACACAGGGTTGCAGCACTGGAACACTATCAGCGCCG
GGTGGTGCACGCTGGCCAGCACGCTCTTGTCGGAGATCAGATCCGCGTCCAGGTCCTCCGCGTTGCTCAG
GGCGAACGGAGTCAACTTTGGTAGCTGCCTTCCCAAAAAGGGCGCGTGCCCAGGCTTTGAGTTGCACTCG
CACCGTAGTGGCATCAAAAGGTGACCGTGCCCGGTCTGGGCGTTAGGATACAGCGCCTGCATAAAAGCCT
TGATCTGCTTAAAAGCCACCTGAGCCTTTGCGCCTTCAGAGAAGAACATGCCGCAAGACTTGCCGGAAAA
CTGATTGGCCGGACAGGCCGCGTCGTGCACGCAGCACCTTGCGTCGGTGTTGGAGATCTGCACCACATTT
CGGCCCCACCGGTTCTTCACGATCTTGGCCTTGCTAGACTGCTCCTTCAGCGCGCGCTGCCCGTTTTCGC
TCGTCACATCCATTTCAATCACGTGCTCCTTATTTATCATAATGCTTCCGTGTAGACACTTAAGCTCGCC
TTCGATCTCAGCGCAGCGGTGCAGCCACAACGCGCAGCCCGTGGGCTCGTGATGCTTGTAGGTCACCTCT
GCAAACGACTGCAGGTACGCCTGCAGGAATCGCCCCATCATCGTCACAAAGGTCTTGTTGCTGGTGAAGG
TCAGCTGCAACCCGCGGTGCTCCTCGTTCAGCCAGGTCTTGCATACGGCCGCCAGAGCTTCCACTTGGTC
AGGCAGTAGTTTGAAGTTCGCCTTTAGATCGTTATCCACGTGGTACTTGTCCATCAGCGCGCGCGCAGCC
TCCATGCCCTTCTCCCACGCAGACACGATCGGCACACTCAGCGGGTTCATCACCGTAATTTCACTTTCCG
CTTCGCTGGGCTCTTCCTCTTCCTCTTGCGTCCGCATACCACGCGCCACTGGGTCGTCTTCATTCAGCCG
CCGCACTGTGCGCTTACCTCCTTTGCCATGCTTGATTAGCACCGGTGGGTTGCTGAAACCCACCATTTGT
AGCGCCACATCTTCTCTTTCTTCCTCGCTGTCCACGATTACCTCTGGTGATGGCGGGCGCTCGGGCTTGG
GAGAAGGGCGCTTCTTTTTCTTCTTGGGCGCAATGGCCAAATCCGCCGCCGAGGTCGATGGCCGCGGGCT
GGGTGTGCGCGGCACCAGCGCGTCTTGTGATGAGTCTTCCTCGTCCTCGGACTCGATACGCCGCCTCATC
CGCTTTTTTGGGGGCGCCCGGGGAGGCGGCGGCGACGGGGACGGGGACGACACGTCCTCCATGGTTGGGG
GACGTCGCGCCGCACCGCGTCCGCGCTCGGGGGTGGTTTCGCGCTGCTCCTCTTCCCGACTGGCCATTTC
CTTCTCCTATAGGCAGAAAAAGATCATGGAGTCAGTCGAGAAGAAGGACAGCCTAACCGCCCCCTCTGAG
TTCGCCACCACCGCCTCCACCGATGCCGCCAACGCGCCTACCACCTTCCCCGTCGAGGCACCCCCGCTTG
AGGAGGAGGAAGTGATTATCGAGCAGGACCCAGGTTTTGTAAGCGAAGACGACGAGGACCGCTCAGTACC
AACAGAGGATAAAAAGCAAGACCAGGACAACGCAGAGGCAAACGAGGAACAAGTCGGGCGGGGGGACGAA
AGGCATGGCGACTACCTAGATGTGGGAGACGACGTGCTGTTGAAGCATCTGCAGCGCCAGTGCGCCATTA
TCTGCGACGCGTTGCAAGAGCGCAGCGATGTGCCCCTCGCCATAGCGGATGTCAGCCTTGCCTACGAACG
CCACCTATTCTCACCGCGCGTACCCCCCAAACGCCAAGAAAACGGCACATGCGAGCCCAACCCGCGCCTC
AACTTCTACCCCGTATTTGCCGTGCCAGAGGTGCTTGCCACCTATCACATCTTTTTCCAAAACTGCAAGA
TACCCCTATCCTGCCGTGCCAACCGCAGCCGAGCGGACAAGCAGCTGGCCTTGCGGCAGGGCGCTGTCAT
ACCTGATATCGCCTCGCTCAACGAAGTGCCAAAAATCTTTGAGGGTCTTGGACGCGACGAGAAGCGCGCG
GCAAACGCTCTGCAACAGGAAAACAGCGAAAATGAAAGTCACTCTGGAGTGTTGGTGGAACTCGAGGGTG
ACAACGCGCGCCTAGCCGTACTAAAACGCAGCATCGAGGTCACCCACTTTGCCTACCCGGCACTTAACCT
ACCCCCCAAGGTCATGAGCACAGTCATGAGTGAGCTGATCGTGCGCCGTGCGCAGCCCCTGGAGAGGGAT
GCAAATTTGCAAGAACAAACAGAGGAGGGCCTACCCGCAGTTGGCGACGAGCAGCTAGCGCGCTGGCTTC
AAACGCGCGAGCCTGCCGACTTGGAGGAGCGACGCAAACTAATGATGGCCGCAGTGCTCGTTACCGTGGA
GCTTGAGTGCATGCAGCGGTTCTTTGCTGACCCGGAGATGCAGCGCAAGCTAGAGGAAACATTGCACTAC
ACCTTTCGACAGGGCTACGTACGCCAGGCCTGCAAGATCTCCAACGTGGAGCTCTGCAACCTGGTCTCCT
ACCTTGGAATTTTGCACGAAAACCGCCTTGGGCAAAACGTGCTTCATTCCACGCTCAAGGGCGAGGCGCG
CCGCGACTACGTCCGCGACTGCGTTTACTTATTTCTATGCTACACCTGGCAGACGGCCATGGGCGTTTGG
CAGCAGTGCTTGGAGGAGTGCAACCTCAAGGAGCTGCAGAAACTGCTAAAGCAAAACTTGAAGGACCTAT
GGACGGCCTTCAACGAGCGCTCCGTGGCCGCGCACCTGGCGGACATCATTTTCCCCGAACGCCTGCTTAA
AACCCTGCAACAGGGTCTGCCAGACTTCACCAGTCAAAGCATGTTGCAGAACTTTAGGAACTTTATCCTA
GAGCGCTCAGGAATCTTGCCCGCCACCTGCTGTGCACTTCCTAGCGACTTTGTGCCCATTAAGTACCGCG
AATGCCCTCCGCCGCTTTGGGGCCACTGCTACCTTCTGCAGCTAGCCAACTACCTTGCCTACCACTCTGA
CATAATGGAAGACGTGAGCGGTGACGGTCTACTGGAGTGTCACTGTCGCTGCAACCTATGCACCCCGCAC
CGCTCCCTGGTTTGCAATTCGCAGCTGCTTAACGAAAGTCAAATTATCGGTACCTTTGAGCTGCAGGGTC
CCTCGCCTGACGAAAAGTCCGCGGCTCCGGGGTTGAAACTCACTCCGGGGCTGTGGACGTCGGCTTACCT
TCGCAAATTTGTACCTGAGGACTACCACGCCCACGAGATTAGGTTCTACGAAGACCAATCCCGCCCGCCT
AATGCGGAGCTTACCGCCTGCGTCATTACCCAGGGCCACATTCTTGGCCAATTGCAAGCCATCAACAAAG
CCCGCCAAGAGTTTCTGCTACGAAAGGGACGGGGGGTTTACTTGGACCCCCAGTCCGGCGAGGAGCTCAA
CCCAATCCCCCCGCCGCCGCAGCCCTATCAGCAGCAGCCGCGGGCCCTTGCTTCCCAGGATGGCACCCAA
AAAGAAGCTGCAGCTGCCGCCGCCACCCACGGACGAGGAGGAATACTGGGACAGTCAGGCAGAGGAGGTT
TTGGACGAGGAGGAGGAGGACATGATGGAAGACTGGGAGAGCCTAGACGAGGAAGCTTCCGAGGTCGAAG
AGGTGTCAGACGAAACACCGTCACCCTCGGTCGCATTCCCCTCGCCGGCGCCCCAGAAATCGGCAACCGG
TTCCAGCATGGCTACAACCTCCGCTCCTCAGGCGCCGCCGGCACTGCCCGTTCGCCGACCCAACCGTAGA
TGGGACACCACTGGAACCAGGGCCGGTAAGTCCAAGCAGCCGCCGCCGTTAGCCCAAGAGCAACAACAGC
GCCAAGGCTACCGCTCATGGCGCGGGCACAAGAACGCCATAGTTGCTTGCTTGCAAGACTGTGGGGGCAA
CATCTCCTTCGCCCGCCGCTTTCTTCTCTACCATCACGGCGTGGCCTTCCCCCGTAACATCCTGCATTAC
TACCGTCATCTCTACAGCCCATACTGCACCGGCGGCAGCGGCAGCAACAGCAGCGGCCACACAGAAGCAA
AGGCGACCGGATAGCAAGACTCTGACAAAGCCCAAGAAATCCACAGCGGCGGCAGCAGCAGGAGGAGGAG
CGCTGCGTCTGGCGCCCAACGAACCCGTATCGACCCGCGAGCTTAGAAACAGGATTTTTCCCACTCTGTA
TGCTATATTTCAACAGAGCAGGGGCCAAGAACAAGAGCTGAAAATAAAAAACAGGTCTCTGCGATCCCTC
ACCCGCAGCTGCCTGTATCACAAAAGCGAAGATCAGCTTCGGCGCACGCTGGAAGACGCGGAGGCTCTCT
TCAGTAAATACTGCGCGCTGACTCTTAAGGACTAGTTTCGCGCCCTTTCTCAAATTTAAGCGCGAAAACT
ACGTCATCTCCAGCGGCCACACCCGGCGCCAGCACCTGTTGTCAGCGCCATTATGAGCAAGGAAATTCCC
ACGCCCTACATGTGGAGTTACCAGCCACAAATGGGACTTGCGGCTGGAGCTGCCCAAGACTACTCAACCC
GAATAAACTACATGAGCGCGGGACCCCACATGATATCCCGGGTCAACGGAATACGCGCCCACCGAAACCG
AATTCTCCTGGAACAGGCGGCTATTACCACCACACCTCGTAATAACCTTAATCCCCGTAGTTGGCCCGCT
GCCCTGGTGTACCAGGAAAGTCCCGCTCCCACCACTGTGGTACTTCCCAGAGACGCCCAGGCCGAAGTTC
AGATGACTAACTCAGGGGCGCAGCTTGCGGGCGGCTTTCGTCACAGGGTGCGGTCGCCCGGGCAGGGTAT
AACTCACCTGACAATCAGAGGGCGAGGTATTCAGCTCAACGACGAGTCGGTGAGCTCCTCGCTTGGTCTC
CGTCCGGACGGGACATTTCAGATCGGCGGCGCCGGCCGCTCTTCATTCACGCCTCGTCAGGCAATCCTAA
CTCTGCAGACCTCGTCCTCTGAGCCGCGCTCTGGAGGCATTGGAACTCTGCAATTTATTGAGGAGTTTGT
GCCATCGGTCTACTTTAACCCCTTCTCGGGACCTCCCGGCCACTATCCGGATCAATTTATTCCTAACTTT
GACGCGGTAAAGGACTCGGCGGACGGCTACGACTGAATGTTAAGTGGAGAGGCAGAGCAACTGCGCCTGA
AACACCTGGTCCACTGTCGCCGCCACAAGTGCTTTGCCCGCGACTCCGGTGAGTTTTGCTACTTTGAATT
GCCCGAGGATCATATCGAGGGCCCGGCGCACGGCGTCCGGCTTACCGCCCAGGGAGAGCTTGCCCGTAGC
CTGATTCGGGAGTTTACCCAGCGCCCCCTGCTAGTTGAGCGGGACAGGGGACCCTGTGTTCTCACTGTGA
TTTGCAACTGTCCTAACCCTGGATTACATCAAGATCTTTGTTGCCATCTCTGTGCTGAGTATAATAAATA
CAGAAATTAAAATATACTGGGGCTCCTATCGCCATCCTGTAAACGCCACCGTCTTCACCCGCCCAAGCAA
ACCAAGGCGAACCTTACCTGGTACTTTTAACATCTCTCCCTCTGTGATTTACAACAGTTTCAACCCAGAC
GGAGTGAGTCTACGAGAGAACCTCTCCGAGCTCAGCTACTCCATCAGAAAAAACACCACCCTCCTTACCT
GCCGGGAACGTACGAGTGCGTCACCGGCCGCTGCACCACACCTACCGCCTGACCGTAAACCAGACTTTTT
CCGGACAGACCTCAATAACTCTGTTTACCAGAACAGGAGGTGAGCTTAGAAAACCCTTAGGGTATTAGGC
CAAAGGCGCAGCTACTGTGGGGTTTATGAACAATTCAAGCAACTCTACGGGCTATTCTAATTCAGGTTTC
TCTAGAAATGGACGGAATTATTACAGAGCAGCGCCTGCTAGAAAGACGCAGGGCAGCGGCCGAGCAACAG
CGCATGAATCAAGAGCTCCAAGACATGGTTAACTTGCACCAGTGCAAAAGGGGTATCTTTTGTCTGGTAA
AGCAGGCCAAAGTCACCTACGACAGTAATACCACCGGACACCGCCTTAGCTACAAGTTGCCAACCAAGCG
TCAGAAATTGGTGGTCATGGTGGGAGAAAAGCCCATTACCATAACTCAGCACTCGGTAGAAACCGAAGGC
TGCATTCACTCACCTTGTCAAGGACCTGAGGATCTCTGCACCCTTATTAAGACCCTGTGCGGTCTCAAAG
ATCTTATTCCCTTTAACTAATAAAAAAAAATAATAAAGCATCACTTACTTAAAATCAGTTAGCAAATTTC
TGTCCAGTTTATTCAGCAGCACCTCCTTGCCCTCCTCCCAGCTCTGGTATTGCAGCTTCCTCCTGGCTGC
AAACTTTCTCCACAATCTAAATGGAATGTCAGTTTCCTCCTGTTCCTGTCCATCCGCACCCACTATCTTC
ATGTTGTTGCAGATGAAGCGCGCAAGACCGTCTGAAGATACCTTCAACCCCGTGTATCCATATGACACGG
AAACCGGTCCTCCAACTGTGCCTTTTCTTACTCCTCCCTTTGTATCCCCCAATGGGTTTCAAGAGAGTCC
CCCTGGGGTACTCTCTTTGCGCCTATCCGAACCTCTAGTTACCTCCAATGGCATGCTTGCGCTCAAAATG
GGCAACGGCCTCTCTCTGGACGAGGCCGGCAACCTTACCTCCCAAAATGTAACCACTGTGAGCCCACCTC
TCAAAAAAACCAAGTCAAACATAAACCTGGAAATATCTGCACCCCTCACAGTTACCTCAGAAGCCCTAAC
TGTGGCTGCCGCCGCACCTCTAATGGTCGCGGGCAACACACTCACCATGCAATCACAGGCCCCGCTAACC
GTGCACGACTCCAAACTTAGCATTGCCACCCAAGGACCCCTCACAGTGTCAGAAGGAAAGCTAGCCCTGC
AAACATCAGGCCCCCTCACCACCACCGATAGCAGTACCCTTACTATCACTGCCTCACCCCCTCTAACTAC
TGCCACTGGTAGCTTGGGCATTGACTTGAAAGAGCCCATTTATACACAAAATGGAAAACTAGGACTAAAG
TACGGGGCTCCTTTGCATGTAACAGACGACCTAAACACTTTGACCGTAGCAACTGGTCCAGGTGTGACTA
TTAATAATACTTCCTTGCAAACTAAAGTTACTGGAGCCTTGGGTTTTGATTCACAAGGCAATATGCAACT
TAATGTAGCAGGAGGACTAAGGATTGATTCTCAAAACAGACGCCTTATACTTGATGTTAGTTATCCGTTT
GATGCTCAAAACCAACTAAATCTAAGACTAGGACAGGGCCCTCTTTTTATAAACTCAGCCCACAACTTGG
ATATTAACTACAACAAAGGCCTTTACTTGTTTACAGCTTCAAACAATTCCAAAAAGCTTGAGGTTAACCT
AAGCACTGCCAAGGGGTTGATGTTTGACGCTACAGCCATAGCCATTAATGCAGGAGATGGGCTTGAATTT
GGTTCACCTAATGCACCAAACACAAATCCCCTCAAAACAAAAATTGGCCATGGCCTAGAATTTGATTCAA
ACAAGGCTATGGTTCCTAAACTAGGAACTGGCCTTAGTTTTGACAGCACAGGTGCCATTACAGTAGGAAA
CAAAAATAATGATAAGCTAACTTTGTGGACCACACCAGCTCCATCTCCTAACTGTAGACTAAATGCAGAG
AAAGATGCTAAACTCACTTTGGTCTTAACAAAATGTGGCAGTCAAATACTTGCTACAGTTTCAGTTTTGG
CTGTTAAAGGCAGTTTGGCTCCAATATCTGGAACAGTTCAAAGTGCTCATCTTATTATAAGATTTGACGA
AAATGGAGTGCTACTAAACAATTCCTTCCTGGACCCAGAATATTGGAACTTTAGAAATGGAGATCTTACT
GAAGGCACAGCCTATACAAACGCTGTTGGATTTATGCCTAACCTATCAGCTTATCCAAAATCTCACGGTA
AAACTGCCAAAAGTAACATTGTCAGTCAAGTTTACTTAAACGGAGACAAAACTAAACCTGTAACACTAAC
CATTACACTAAACGGTACACAGGAAACAGGAGACACAACTCCAAGTGCATACTCTATGTCATTTTCATGG
GACTGGTCTGGCCACAACTACATTAATGAAATATTTGCCACATCCTCTTACACTTTTTCATACATTGCCC
AAGAATAAAGAATCGTTTGTGTTATGTTTCAACGTGTTTATTTTTCAATTGCAGAAAATTTCGAATCATT
TTTCATTCAGTAGTATAGCCCCACCACCACATAGCTTATACAGATCACCGTACCTTAATCAAACTCACAG
AACCCTAGTATTCAACCTGCCACCTCCCTCCCAACACACAGAGTACACAGTCCTTTCTCCCCGGCTGGCC
TTAAAAAGCATCATATCATGGGTAACAGACATATTCTTAGGTGTTATATTCCACACGGTTTCCTGTCGAG
CCAAACGCTCATCAGTGATATTAATAAACTCCCCGGGCAGCTCACTTAAGTTCATGTCGCTGTCCAGCTG
CTGAGCCACAGGCTGCTGTCCAACTTGCGGTTGCTTAACGGGCGGCGAAGGAGAAGTCCACGCCTACATG
GGGGTAGAGTCATAATCGTGCATCAGGATAGGGCGGTGGTGCTGCAGCAGCGCGCGAATAAACTGCTGCC
GCCGCCGCTCCGTCCTGCAGGAATACAACATGGCAGTGGTCTCCTCAGCGATGATTCGCACCGCCCGCAG
CATAAGGCGCCTTGTCCTCCGGGCACAGCAGCGCACCCTGATCTCACTTAAATCAGCACAGTAACTGCAG
CACAGCACCACAATATTGTTCAAAATCCCACAGTGCAAGGCGCTGTATCCAAAGCTCATGGCGGGGACCA
CAGAACCCACGTGGCCATCATACCACAAGCGCAGGTAGATTAAGTGGCGACCCCTCATAAACACGCTGGA
CATAAACATTACCTCTTTTGGCATGTTGTAATTCACCACCTCCCGGTACCATATAAACCTCTGATTAAAC
ATGGCGCCATCCACCACCATCCTAAACCAGCTGGCCAAAACCTGCCCGCCGGCTATACACTGCAGGGAAC
CGGGACTGGAACAATGACAGTGGAGAGCCCAGGACTCGTAACCATGGATCATCATGCTCGTCATGATATC
AATGTTGGCACAACACAGGCACACGTGCATACACTTCCTCAGGATTACAAGCTCCTCCCGCGTTAGAACC
ATATCCCAGGGAACAACCCATTCCTGAATCAGCGTAAATCCCACACTGCAGGGAAGACCTCGCACGTAAC
TCACGTTGTGCATTGTCAAAGTGTTACATTCGGGCAGCAGCGGATGATCCTCCAGTATGGTAGCGCGGGT
TTCTGTCTCAAAAGGAGGTAGACGATCCCTACTGTACGGAGTGCGCCGAGACAACCGAGATCGTGTTGGT
CGTAGTGTCATGCCAAATGGAACGCCGGACGTAGTCATATTTCCTGAAGCAAAACCAGGTGCGGGCGTGA
CAAACAGATCTGCGTCTCCGGTCTCGCCGCTTAGATCGCTCTGTGTAGTAGTTGTAGTATATCCACTCTC
TCAAAGCATCCAGGCGCCCCCTGGCTTCGGGTTCTATGTAAACTCCTTCATGCGCCGCTGCCCTGATAAC
ATCCACCACCGCAGAATAAGCCACACCCAGCCAACCTACACATTCGTTCTGCGAGTCACACACGGGAGGA
GCGGGAAGAGCTGGAAGAACCATGTTTTTTTTTTTATTCCAAAAGATTATCCAAAACCTCAAAATGAAGA
TCTATTAAGTGAACGCGCTCCCCTCCGGTGGCGTGGTCAAACTCTACAGCCAAAGAACAGATAATGGCAT
TTGTAAGATGTTGCACAATGGCTTCCAAAAGGCAAACGGCCCTCACGTCCAAGTGGACGTAAAGGCTAAA
CCCTTCAGGGTGAATCTCCTCTATAAACATTCCAGCACCTTCAACCATGCCCAAATAATTCTCATCTCGC
CACCTTCTCAATATATCTCTAAGCAAATCCCGAATATTAAGTCCGGCCATTGTAAAAATCTGCTCCAGAG
CGCCCTCCACCTTCAGCCTCAAGCAGCGAATCATGATTGCAAAAATTCAGGTTCCTCACAGACCTGTATA
AGATTCAAAAGCGGAACATTAACAAAAATACCGCGATCCCGTAGGTCCCTTCGCAGGGCCAGCTGAACAT
AATCGTGCAGGTCTGCACGGACCAGCGCGGCCACTTCCCCGCCAGGAACCATGACAAAAGAACCCACACT
GATTATGACACGCATACTCGGAGCTATGCTAACCAGCGTAGCCCCGATGTAAGCTTGTTGCATGGGCGGC
GATATAAAATGCAAGGTGCTGCTCAAAAAATCAGGCAAAGCCTCGCGCAAAAAAGAAAGCACATCGTAGT
CATGCTCATGCAGATAAAGGCAGGTAAGCTCCGGAACCACCACAGAAAAAGACACCATTTTTCTCTCAAA
CATGTCTGCGGGTTTCTGCATAAACACAAAATAAAATAACAAAAAAACATTTAAACATTAGAAGCCTGTC
TTACAACAGGAAAAACAACCCTTATAAGCATAAGACGGACTACGGCCATGCCGGCGTGACCGTAAAAAAA
CTGGTCACCGTGATTAAAAAGCACCACCGACAGCTCCTCGGTCATGTCCGGAGTCATAATGTAAGACTCG
GTAAACACATCAGGTTGATTCACATCGGTCAGTGCTAAAAAGCGACCGAAATAGCCCGGGGGAATACATA
CCCGCAGGCGTAGAGACAACATTACAGCCCCCATAGGAGGTATAACAAAATTAATAGGAGAGAAAAACAC
ATAAACACCTGAAAAACCCTCCTGCCTAGGCAAAATAGCACCCTCCCGCTCCAGAACAACATACAGCGCT
TCCACAGCGGCAGCCATAACAGTCAGCCTTACCAGTAAAAAAGAAAACCTATTAAAAAAACACCACTCGA
CACGGCACCAGCTCAATCAGTCACAGTGTAAAAAAGGGCCAAGTGCAGAGCGAGTATATATAGGACTAAA
AAATGACGTAACGGTTAAAGTCCACAAAAAACACCCAGAAAACCGCACGCGAACCTACGCCCAGAAACGA
AAGCCAAAAAACCCACAACTTCCTCAAATCGTCACTTCCGTTTTCCCACGTTACGTCACTTCCCATTTTA
AGAAAACTACAATTCCCAACACATACAAGTTACTCCGCCCTAAAACCTACGTCACCCGCCCCGTTCCCAC
GCCCCGCGCCACGTCACAAACTCCACCCCCTCATTATCATATTGGCTTCAATCCAAAATAAGGTATATTA
TTGATGATGTTAATTAATTTAAATCCGCATGCGATATCGAGCTCTCCCGGGAATTCGGATCTGCGACGCG
AGGCTGGATGGCCTTCCCCATTATGATTCTTCTCGCTTCCGGCGGCATCGGGATGCCCGCGTTGCAGGCC
ATGCTGTCCAGGCAGGTAGATGACGACCATCAGGGACAGCTTCAAGGCCAGCAAAAGGCCAGGAACCGTA
AAAAGGCCGCGTTGCTGGCGTTTTTCCATAGGCTCCGCCCCCCTGACGAGCATCACAAAAATCGACGCTC
AAGTCAGAGGTGGCGAAACCCGACAGGACTATAAAGATACCAGGCGTTTCCCCCTGGAAGCTCCCTCGTG
CGCTCTCCTGTTCCGACCCTGCCGCTTACCGGATACCTGTCCGCCTTTCTCCCTTCGGGAAGCGTGGCGC
TTTCTCATAGCTCACGCTGTAGGTATCTCAGTTCGGTGTAGGTCGTTCGCTCCAAGCTGGGCTGTGTGCA
CGAACCCCCCGTTCAGCCCGACCGCTGCGCCTTATCCGGTAACTATCGTCTTGAGTCCAACCCGGTAAGA
CACGACTTATCGCCACTGGCAGCAGCCACTGGTAACAGGATTAGCAGAGCGAGGTATGTAGGCGGTGCTA
CAGAGTTCTTGAAGTGGTGGCCTAACTACGGCTACACTAGAAGGACAGTATTTGGTATCTGCGCTCTGCT
GAAGCCAGTTACCTTCGGAAAAAGAGTTGGTAGCTCTTGATCCGGCAAACAAACCACCGCTGGTAGCGGT
GGTTTTTTTGTTTGCAAGCAGCAGATTACGCGCAGAAAAAAAGGATCTCAAGAAGATCCTTTGATCTTTT
CTACGGGGTCTGACGCTCAGTGGAACGAAAACTCACGTTAAGGGATTTTGGTCATGAGATTATCAAAAAG
GATCTTCACCTAGATCCTTTTAAATCAATCTAAAGTATATATGAGTAAACTTGGTCTGACAGTTACCAAT
GCTTAATCAGTGAGGCACCTATCTCAGCGATCTGTCTATTTCGTTCATCCATAGTTGCCTGACTCCCCGT
CGTGTAGATAACTACGATACGGGAGGGCTTACCATCTGGCCCCAGTGCTGCAATGATACCGCGAGACCCA
CGCTCACCGGCTCCAGATTTATCAGCAATAAACCAGCCAGCCGGAAGGGCCGAGCGCAGAAGTGGTCCTG
CAACTTTATCCGCCTCCATCCAGTCTATTAATTGTTGCCGGGAAGCTAGAGTAAGTAGTTCGCCAGTTAA
TAGTTTGCGCAACGTTGTTGCCATTGCTACAGGCATCGTGGTGTCACGCTCGTCGTTTGGTATGGCTTCA
TTCAGCTCCGGTTCCCAACGATCAAGGCGAGTTACATGATCCCCCATGTTGTGCAAAAAAGCGGTTAGCT
CCTTCGGTCCTCCGATCGTTGTCAGAAGTAAGTTGGCCGCAGTGTTATCACTCATGGTTATGGCAGCACT
GCATAATTCTCTTACTGTCATGCCATCCGTAAGATGCTTTTCTGTGACTGGTGAGTACTCAACCAAGTCA
TTCTGAGAATAGTGTATGCGGCGACCGAGTTGCTCTTGCCCGGCGTCAACACGGGATAATACCGCGCCAC
ATAGCAGAACTTTAAAAGTGCTCATCATTGGAAAACGTTCTTCGGGGCGAAAACTCTCAAGGATCTTACC
GCTGTTGAGATCCAGTTCGATGTAACCCACTCGTGCACCCAACTGATCTTCAGCATCTTTTACTTTCACC
AGCGTTTCTGGGTGAGCAAAAACAGGAAGGCAAAATGCCGCAAAAAAGGGAATAAGGGCGACACGGAAAT
GTTGAATACTCATACTCTTCCTTTTTCAATATTATTGAAGCATTTATCAGGGTTATTGTCTCATGAGCGG
ATACATATTTGAATGTATTTAGAAAAATAAACAAATAGGGGTTCCGCGCACATTTCCCCGAAAAGTGCCA
CCTGACGTCTAAGAAACCATTATTATCATGACATTAACCTATAAAAATAGGCGTATCACGAGGCCCTTTC
GTCTTCAAGAATTGGATCCGAATTCCCGGGAGAGCTCGATATCGCATGCGGATTTAAATTAATTAACATC
ATCAATAATATACCTTATTTTGGATTGAAGCCAATATGATAATGAGGGGGTGGAGTTTGTGACGTGGCGC
GGGGCGTGGGAACGGGGCGGGTGACGTAGTAGTGTGGCGGAAGTGTGATGTTGCAAGTGTGGCGGAACAC
ATGTAAGCGACGGATGTGGCAAAAGTGACGTTTTTGGTGTGCGCCGGTGTACACAGGAAGTGACAATTTT
CGCGCGGTTTTAGGCGGATGTTGTAGTAAATTTGGGCGTAACCGAGTAAGATTTGGCCATTTTCGCGGGA
AAACTGAATAAGAGGAAGTGAAATCTGAATAATTTTGTGTTACTCATAGCGCGTAATATTTGTCTAGGGC
CGCGGGGACTTTGACCGTTTACGTGGAGACTCGCCCAGGTGTTTTTCTCAGGTGTTTTCCGCGTTCCGGG
TCAAAGTTGGCGTTTTATTATTATAGTCAGTCGAAGCTTGGATCCGGTACCTCTAGAATTCTCGAGCGGC
CGCTAGCGACATCGATCACAAGTTT
